>Addgene plasmid #83137 | Hs.KRAS4b S181D | depositor full sequence | sequence record 158100 | Full Sequence
TTAACGCTAGCATGGATGTTTTCCCAGTCACGACGTTGTAAAACGACGGCCAGTCTTAAAATTCGAGCTC
GGTCCGAGGATCCGAAATAATGATTTTATTTTGACTGATAGTGACCTGTTCGTTGCAACAAATTGATAAG
CAATGCTTTTTTATAATGCCAACTTTGTACAAAAAAGTTGGCACCATGACTGAATATAAACTTGTGGTAG
TTGGAGCTGGTGGCGTAGGCAAGAGTGCCTTGACGATACAGCTAATTCAGAATCATTTTGTGGACGAATA
TGATCCAACAATAGAGGATTCCTACAGGAAGCAAGTAGTAATTGATGGAGAAACCTGTCTCTTGGATATT
CTCGACACAGCAGGTCAAGAGGAGTACAGTGCAATGAGGGACCAGTACATGAGGACTGGGGAGGGCTTTC
TTTGTGTATTTGCCATAAATAATACTAAATCATTTGAAGATATTCACCATTATAGAGAACAAATTAAAAG
AGTTAAGGACTCTGAAGATGTACCTATGGTCCTAGTAGGAAATAAATGTGATTTGCCTTCTAGAACAGTA
GACACAAAACAGGCTCAGGACTTAGCAAGAAGTTATGGAATTCCTTTTATTGAAACATCAGCAAAGACAA
GACAGGGTGTTGATGATGCCTTCTATACATTAGTTCGAGAAATTCGAAAACATAAAGAAAAGATGAGCAA
AGATGGTAAAAAGAAGAAAAAGAAGGACAAGACAAAGTGTGTAATTATGTAATCAACTTTCTTGTACAAA
GTTGGCATTATAGGAAAGCATTGCTTATCAATTTGTTGCAACGAACAGGTCACTATCAGTCAAAATAAAA
TCATTATTTGCATGCAAGCTTAGATCCTCTAGACCAGCCAGGACAGAAATGCCTCGACTTCGCTGCTACC
CAAGGTTGCCGGGTGACGCACACCGTGGAAACGGATGAAGGCACGAACCCAGTGGACATAAGCCTGTTCG
GTTCGTAAGCTGTAATGCAAGTAGCGTATGCGCTCACGCAACTGGTCCAGAACCTTGACCGAACGCAGCG
GTGGTAACGGCGCAGTGGCGGTTTTCATGGCTTGTTATGACTGTTTTTTTGGGGTACAGTCTATGCCTCG
GGCATCCAAGCAGCAAGCGCGTTACGCCGTGGGTCGATGTTTGATGTTATGGAGCAGCAACGATGTTACG
CAGCAGGGCAGTCGCCCTAAAACAAAGTTAAACATTATGAGGGAAGCGGTGATCGCCGAAGTATCGACTC
AACTATCAGAGGTAGTTGGCGTCATCGAGCGCCATCTCGAACCGACGTTGCTGGCCGTACATTTGTACGG
CTCCGCAGTGGATGGCGGCCTGAAGCCACACAGTGATATTGATTTGCTGGTTACGGTGACCGTAAGGCTT
GATGAAACAACGCGGCGAGCTTTGATCAACGACCTTTTGGAAACTTCGGCTTCCCCTGGAGAGAGCGAGA
TTCTCCGCGCTGTAGAAGTCACCATTGTTGTGCACGACGACATCATTCCGTGGCGTTATCCAGCTAAGCG
CGAACTGCAATTTGGAGAATGGCAGCGCAATGACATTCTTGCAGGTATCTTCGAGCCAGCCACGATCGAC
ATTGATCTGGCTATCTTGCTGACAAAAGCAAGAGAACATAGCGTTGCCTTGGTAGGTCCAGCGGCGGAGG
AACTCTTTGATCCGGTTCCTGAACAGGATCTATTTGAGGCGCTAAATGAAACCTTAACGCTATGGAACTC
GCCGCCCGACTGGGCTGGCGATGAGCGAAATGTAGTGCTTACGTTGTCCCGCATTTGGTACAGCGCAGTA
ACCGGCAAAATCGCGCCGAAGGATGTCGCTGCCGACTGGGCAATGGAGCGCCTGCCGGCCCAGTATCAGC
CCGTCATACTTGAAGCTAGACAGGCTTATCTTGGACAAGAAGAAGATCGCTTGGCCTCGCGCGCAGATCA
GTTGGAAGAATTTGTCCACTACGTGAAAGGCGAGATCACCAAGGTAGTCGGCAAATAACCCTCGAGCCAC
CCATGACCAAAATCCCTTAACGTGAGTTACGCGTCGTTCCACTGAGCGTCAGACCCCGTAGAAAAGATCA
AAGGATCTTCTTGAGATCCTTTTTTTCTGCGCGTAATCTGCTGCTTGCAAACAAAAAAACCACCGCTACC
AGCGGTGGTTTGTTTGCCGGATCAAGAGCTACCAACTCTTTTTCCGAAGGTAACTGGCTTCAGCAGAGCG
CAGATACCAAATACTGTCCTTCTAGTGTAGCCGTAGTTAGGCCACCACTTCAAGAACTCTGTAGCACCGC
CTACATACCTCGCTCTGCTAATCCTGTTACCAGTGGCTGCTGCCAGTGGCGATAAGTCGTGTCTTACCGG
GTTGGACTCAAGACGATAGTTACCGGATAAGGCGCAGCGGTCGGGCTGAACGGGGGGTTCGTGCACACAG
CCCAGCTTGGAGCGAACGACCTACACCGAACTGAGATACCTACAGCGTGAGCATTGAGAAAGCGCCACGC
TTCCCGAAGGGAGAAAGGCGGACAGGTATCCGGTAAGCGGCAGGGTCGGAACAGGAGAGCGCACGAGGGA
GCTTCCAGGGGGAAACGCCTGGTATCTTTATAGTCCTGTCGGGTTTCGCCACCTCTGACTTGAGCGTCGA
TTTTTGTGATGCTCGTCAGGGGGGCGGAGCCTATGGAAAAACGCCAGCAACGCGGCCTTTTTACGGTTCC
TGGCCTTTTGCTGGCCTTTTGCTCACATGTTCTTTCCTGCGTTATCCCCTGATTCTGTGGATAACCGTAT
TACCGCCTTTGAGTGAGCTGATACCGCTCGCCGCAGCCGAACGACCGAGCGCAGCGAGTCAGTGAGCGAG
GAAGCGGAAGAGCGCCCAATACGCAAACCGCCTCTCCCCGCGCGTTGGCCGATTCATTAATGCAGCTGGC
ACGACAGGTTTCCCGACTGGAAAGCGGGCAGTGAGCGCAACGCAATTAATACGCGTACCGCTAGCCAGGA
AGAGTTTGTAGAAACGCAAAAAGGCCATCCGTCAGGATGGCCTTCTGCTTAGTTTGATGCCTGGCAGTTT
ATGGCGGGCGTCCTGCCCGCCACCCTCCGGGCCGTTGCTTCACAACGTTCAAATCCGCTCCCGGCGGATT
TGTCCTACTCAGGAGAGCGTTCACCGACAAACAACAGATAAAACGAAAGGCCCAGTCTTCCGACTGAGCC
TTTCGTTTTATTTGATGCCTGGCAGTTCCCTACTCTCGCG
Features (pLannotate 1.2.2; 11 found; start..end, strand, type, name):
     18..54      -  CDS            lacZα (fragment): LacZα fragment of β-galactosidase; lacZ fragment
     85..180     +  protein_bind   attL3: mutant version of attL; recombination site for the Gateway® LR reaction LR Clonase™
    186..752     +  CDS            K-Ras: human small GTPase proto-oncoprotein
    757..850     -  protein_bind   attL2 (fragment): mutant version of attL; recombination site for the Gateway® LR reaction LR Clonase™
    965..988     +  promoter       Pc promoter (fragment): intI1 (promoter lies within the coding sequence); class 1 integron promoter
   1164..1220    +  CDS            GmR (fragment): gentamycin acetyltransferase; aacC1; confers resistance to gentamycin
   1227..2018    +  CDS            SmR: aminoglycoside adenylyltransferase (Murphy, 1985); aadA; confers resistance to spectinomycin and streptomycin
   2111..2699    +  rep_origin     ori: high-copy-number ColE1/pMB1/pBR322/pUC origin of replication
   2882..2974    +  CDS            lacI (fragment): lac repressor; lacI; The lac repressor binds to the lac operator to inhibit transcription in E. coli. This inhibition can be relieved by adding lactose or isopropyl-β-D-thiogalactopyranoside (IPTG).
   3029..3056    -  terminator     rrnB T2 terminator: transcription terminator T2 from the E. coli rrnB gene
   3188..3231    +  terminator     rrnB T1 terminator: Escherichia coli rrnB; transcription terminator T1 from the E. coli rrnB gene
