[The description below was written by a language model from this plasmid's Addgene catalogue record and pLannotate feature annotations shown in this document.]
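Description:
Hs.KRAS4b S181D is a Gateway entry clone built on the pDonor-255 backbone (3,260 bp in total) that carries the 567 bp open reading frame of the human KRAS4B isoform. It is maintained in E. coli as a high-copy plasmid through a ColE1/pUC-type origin of replication. Selection is with spectinomycin, conferred by an aadA (SmR) aminoglycoside adenylyltransferase gene. A class 1 integron Pc promoter fragment and a short gentamicin acetyltransferase remnant lie upstream of this gene. Small lacZα and lacI fragments are annotated as well and appear to be non-functional backbone remnants. The rrnB T1 and T2 terminators are a standard means of insulating a cloning region from read-through transcription.

The K-Ras coding sequence sits between two attL recombination sites, which the automated annotation labels as an attL3 variant upstream and a partial attL2 downstream. These sites allow LR Clonase-mediated transfer of the ORF into a compatible Gateway destination vector. The entry clone has no annotated promoter driving the insert, so expression depends on the destination vector chosen. The ORF retains its stop codon, which suits it to native, untagged expression or to N-terminal fusions but not to C-terminal tags.

The insert carries the S181D substitution, replacing serine 181 in the C-terminal region of KRAS4B with aspartate. A change of this kind is commonly used to mimic phosphorylation, although the record does not state the intended purpose. The clone serves as a starting reagent for generating expression constructs of this KRAS4B variant.
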