Addgene plasmid #83137: Hs.KRAS4b S181D
Purpose: Gateway ORF Entry clone of human KRAS4B [NM_004985.4 ] with stop codon (for native or N-terminal fusions), S181D mutation
Depositing lab: Dominic Esposito. Depositing organization: National Cancer Institute (NCI).
Backbone
  Vector backbone: pDonor-255
  Backbone size w/o insert (bp): 2693
  Vector type: Gateway Entry Clone
Growth in bacteria
  Bacterial resistance: Spectinomycin, 50 μg/mL
  Growth temperature: 37°C
  Growth strain: DH10B
  Copy number: High Copy
Gene/Insert
  Gene/Insert name: KRAS
  Species: H. sapiens (human)
  Insert size (bp): 567
  Mutation: S181D
  GenBank ID: NM_004985.4
  Entrez Gene: KRAS (a.k.a. 'C-K-RAS, C-K-RAS, CFC2, K-RAS2A, K-RAS2B, K-RAS4A, K-RAS4B, K-Ras, K-Ras 2, KI-RAS, KRAS1, KRAS2, NS, NS3, OES, RALD, RASK2, c-Ki-ras, c-Ki-ras2)
  Cloning method: Gateway Cloning
  Sequencing primers: 5′ M13F 23-mer (5'-CCCAGTCACGACGTTGTAAAACG); 3′ attLR 23-mer (5'-TAACATCAGAGATTTTGAGACAC)
Terms and licenses: Academic/Nonprofit Terms; Industry Terms: Not Available to Industry
How to cite: Hs.KRAS4b S181D was a gift from Dominic Esposito (Addgene plasmid # 83137 ; http://n2t.net/addgene:83137 ; RRID:Addgene_83137)
