>Addgene plasmid #83137 | Hs.KRAS4b S181D | addgene partial sequence | sequence record 159013 | M13pUC-Fwd 5'-CCCAGTCACGACGTTGTAAAACG-3'
AATTCGAGCTCGGTCCGAGGATCCGAAATAATGATTTTATTTTGACTGATAGTGACCTGTTCGTTGCAAC
AAATTGATAAGCAATGCTTTTTTATAATGCCAACTTTGTACAAAAAAGTTGGCACCATGACTGAATATAA
ACTTGTGGTAGTTGGAGCTGGTGGCGTAGGCAAGAGTGCCTTGACGATACAGCTAATTCAGAATCATTTT
GTGGACGAATATGATCCAACAATAGAGGATTCCTACAGGAAGCAAGTAGTAATTGATGGAGAAACCTGTC
TCTTGGATATTCTCGACACAGCAGGTCAAGAGGAGTACAGTGCAATGAGGGACCAGTACATGAGGACTGG
GGAGGGCTTTCTTTGTGTATTTGCCATAAATAATACTAAATCATTTGAAGATATTCACCATTATAGAGAA
CAAATTAAAAGAGTTAAGGACTCTGAAGATGTACCTATGGTCCTAGTAGGAAATAAATGTGATTTGCCTT
CTAGAACAGTAGACACAAAACAGGCTCAGGACTTAGCAAGAAGTTATGGAATTCCTTTTATTGAAACATC
AGCAAAGACAAGACAGGGTGTTGATGATGCCTTCTATACATTAGTTCGAGAAATTCGAAAACATAAAGAA
AAGATGAGCAAAGATGGTAAAAAGAAGAAAAAGAAGGACAAGACAAAGTGTGTAATTATGTAATCAACTT
TCTTGTACAAAGTTGGCATTATAGGAAAGCATTGCTTATCAATTTGTTGCAACGAACAGGTCACTATCAG
TCAAAATAAAATCATTATTTGCATGCAAGCTTAGATCCTCTAGACCAGCCAGGACAGAAATGCCTCGACT
TCGCTGCTACCCAAGGTTGCCGGGTGACGCACACCGTGGAAA
